Addgene plasmid #227502: pCLJ-F2P-LoxP-PGK-PuroR-LoxP
Purpose: Inserts 500bp Prdm8 promoter in place of the Fgf5 promoter along with removable selection cassette
Depositing lab: Joanna Wysocka. Depositing organization: Stanford University. Publication: Long-range regulation of transcription scales with genomic distance in a gene-specific manner. Jensen CL, Chen LF, Swigut T, Crocker OJ, Yao D, Bassik MC, Ferrell JE Jr, Boettiger AN, Wysocka J. Mol Cell. 2025 Jan 16;85(2):347-361.e7. doi: 10.1016/j.molcel.2024.10.021. Epub 2024 Dec 2. PubMed 39626660.
Backbone
  Vector backbone: pAAV
  Vector type: AAV, Cre/Lox
  Selectable markers: Puromycin
Growth in bacteria
  Bacterial resistance: Ampicillin, 100 μg/mL
  Growth temperature: 37°C
  Growth strain: DH5alpha
  Copy number: High Copy
Gene/Insert
  Gene/Insert name: Prdm8 promoter
  Species: M. musculus (mouse), Synthetic
  Cloning method: Restriction Enzyme; 5′ cloning site unknown (unknown if destroyed)
Terms and licenses: Academic/Nonprofit Terms; Industry Terms: Not Available to Industry
Depositor comments: PGK-Puro selection cassette flanked by LoxP sites
How to cite: pCLJ-F2P-LoxP-PGK-PuroR-LoxP was a gift from Joanna Wysocka (Addgene plasmid # 227502 ; http://n2t.net/addgene:227502 ; RRID:Addgene_227502)
