[The description below was written by a language model from this plasmid's Addgene catalogue record and pLannotate feature annotations shown in this document.]
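Description:
pCLJ-F2P-LoxP-PGK-PuroR-LoxP is a homology-directed repair donor plasmid designed to replace the endogenous Fgf5 promoter in the mouse genome with a 500 bp Prdm8 promoter, leaving behind a selection cassette that can later be removed. The catalogue lists the backbone as pAAV and the vector type as AAV and Cre/Lox. However, the annotated 6.6 kb sequence shows no AAV inverted terminal repeats. Instead it contains features typical of a general cloning vector: lac promoter/operator and lacZα fragments, flanking SP6 and T7 promoters, and an f1 origin. Whether the plasmid can be packaged as AAV therefore cannot be confirmed from the feature table. In E. coli it is propagated through a high-copy ColE1/pUC-type origin and selected with ampicillin via the β-lactamase gene.

The payload lies between the SP6 and T7 sites, on the reverse strand. A mouse PGK promoter drives puromycin N-acetyltransferase, and this unit is bracketed by two loxP sites, so edited mammalian cells can be enriched with puromycin and the marker then excised by Cre recombinase. Beside the cassette is a segment annotated as an FGF5 coding fragment (matched to the human protein, though the record gives the species as mouse). This most likely represents Fgf5 coding sequence within one homology arm. The unannotated stretches on either side of the floxed cassette presumably hold the Prdm8 promoter and the remaining homology sequence, although the table does not label them. The record does not state how the locus is cut or how the donor is delivered. The construct is suited to promoter-swap experiments that test how promoter identity affects a gene's response to its regulatory landscape.
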