Features (pLannotate 1.2.2; 17 found; start..end, strand, type, name):
      1..589     +  rep_origin     ori: high-copy-number ColE1/pMB1/pBR322/pUC origin of replication
    772..864     +  CDS            lacI (fragment): lac repressor; lacI; The lac repressor binds to the lac operator to inhibit transcription in E. coli. This inhibition can be relieved by adding lactose or isopropyl-β-D-thiogalactopyranoside (IPTG).
    877..898     +  protein_bind   CAP binding site: CAP binding activates transcription in the presence of cAMP. E. coli catabolite activator protein
    913..943     +  promoter       lac promoter: promoter for the E. coli lac operon
    951..967     +  protein_bind   lac operator: The lac repressor binds to the lac operator to inhibit transcription in E. coli. This inhibition can be relieved by adding lactose or isopropyl-β-D-thiogalactopyranoside (IPTG). lac repressor encoded by lacI
   1009..1027    +  promoter       SP6 promoter: promoter for bacteriophage SP6 RNA polymerase
   1670..2026    -  CDS            FGF5 (fragment): FGF5_HUMAN - Experimental evidence at protein level: Swiss-Prot protein existence level 1. Plays an important role in the regulation of cell proliferation and cell differentiation. Required for normal regulation of the hair growth cycle. Functions as an inhibitor of hair elongation by promoting progression from anagen, the growth phase of the hair follicle, into catagen the apoptosis-induced regression phase (By similarity). From Homo sapiens (Human).
   2515..2548    -  protein_bind   loxP: Cre-mediated recombination occurs in the 8-bp core sequence (GCATACAT). Cre recombinase
   2552..3149    -  CDS            PuroR (fragment): puromycin N-acetyltransferase; pac from Streptomyces; confers resistance to puromycin
   3170..3669    -  promoter       PGK promoter: mouse phosphoglycerate kinase 1 promoter
   3681..3714    -  protein_bind   loxP: Cre-mediated recombination occurs in the 8-bp core sequence (GCATACAT). Cre recombinase
   4771..4789    -  promoter       T7 promoter: promoter for bacteriophage T7 RNA polymerase
   4792..4949    +  CDS            lacZα (fragment): LacZα fragment of β-galactosidase; lacZ fragment
   4953..5381    +  rep_origin     f1 ori (sequence partly withheld): f1 bacteriophage origin of replication; arrow indicates direction of (+) strand synthesis
   5409..5459    -  misc_feature   bom (fragment): basis of mobility region from pBR322
   5486..5590    +  promoter       AmpR promoter: bla
   5591..6451    +  CDS            AmpR: β-lactamase; bla; confers resistance to ampicillin, carbenicillin, and related antibiotics
>Addgene plasmid #227502 | pCLJ-F2P-LoxP-PGK-PuroR-LoxP | addgene full sequence | sequence record 451637 | Addgene NGS Result
TTGAGATCCTTTTTTTCTGCGCGTAATCTGCTGCTTGCAAACAAAAAAACCACCGCTACCAGCGGTGGTT
TGTTTGCCGGATCAAGAGCTACCAACTCTTTTTCCGAAGGTAACTGGCTTCAGCAGAGCGCAGATACCAA
ATACTGTTCTTCTAGTGTAGCCGTAGTTAGGCCACCACTTCAAGAACTCTGTAGCACCGCCTACATACCT
CGCTCTGCTAATCCTGTTACCAGTGGCTGCTGCCAGTGGCGATAAGTCGTGTCTTACCGGGTTGGACTCA
AGACGATAGTTACCGGATAAGGCGCAGCGGTCGGGCTGAACGGGGGGTTCGTGCACACAGCCCAGCTTGG
AGCGAACGACCTACACCGAACTGAGATACCTACAGCGTGAGCTATGAGAAAGCGCCACGCTTCCCGAAGG
GAGAAAGGCGGACAGGTATCCGGTAAGCGGCAGGGTCGGAACAGGAGAGCGCACGAGGGAGCTTCCAGGG
GGAAACGCCTGGTATCTTTATAGTCCTGTCGGGTTTCGCCACCTCTGACTTGAGCGTCGATTTTTGTGAT
GCTCGTCAGGGGGGCGGAGCCTATGGAAAAACGCCAGCAACGCGGCCTTTTTACGGTTCCTGGCCTTTTG
CTGGCCTTTTGCTCACATGTTCTTTCCTGCGTTATCCCCTGATTCTGTGGATAACCGTATTACCGCCTTT
GAGTGAGCTGATACCGCTCGCCGCAGCCGAACGACCGAGCGCAGCGAGTCAGTGAGCGAGGAAGCGGAAG
AGCGCCCAATACGCAAACCGCCTCTCCCCGCGCGTTGGCCGATTCATTAATGCAGCTGGCACGACAGGTT
TCCCGACTGGAAAGCGGGCAGTGAGCGCAACGCAATTAATGTGAGTTAGCTCACTCATTAGGCACCCCAG
GCTTTACACTTTATGCTTCCGGCTCGTATGTTGTGTGGAATTGTGAGCGGATAACAATTTCACACAGGAA
ACAGCTATGACCATGATTACGCCAAGCTATTTAGGTGACACTATAGAATACTCAAGCTATGCATCCAACG
CGTTGGGAGCTCTCCCATATGGTCGACCCTGTGTAGTTGGTGTGCGCGCGCGCTTATGTATGCATGTATG
TATCTACATATGTATGTATTCGTGTGAAAGATACCTAAGCATTCGGAGTTACATAGAGATATTAATAAAC
AAACATAATATGGGATATATAGGATATTTGTAGTTGGAGAATGGAAGTACTCAGATGGGTTCTTTTCATA
AACGTAAATTATGTACAGGGAATAGAGATATACTTAACGCTTAAAGAAAAATGCGGTTCTAGTTCATAAG
TAGAAAGAAATTGTACCAGGAGAAAGATTGTTACTTCTTTCATTATTATTATTATTATTTTTTTCTTCTC
CAGCTAGAGTGGGTGGCTAGTCTTTTCGGCCCGGGCATTCTGGAAAAGAGCTGCCTGTCTCACCTCGGTA
ACCTCACCTGGGCTTACCCATGCTTACTACCCAAGACAGAAGGGTGCGTCTGCTCGCTCTGAGTAGACGC
ATCTCCACGAAACCCTACCGGACTCTTTCCAGAACCAGCAGAGTCCCAGACGCTAGGGCTCCTAGAGGTG
CCTGTGGCCCAAAGGAATCTTGACCGTCCCTCCCAGAACAGGTTTTGTTGGAGAGTGAGCAACTTACTTA
ACACACTGGCTTCGTGGGAGCCATTGACTTTGCCATCCGGGTAGATCTGCAGATGGAAACCGATGCCCAC
TCTGCAGTACAGGCTGCCGGTCCGGCGCCCCGAAGGGCTCCACTGGAAACTGCTATGTTCCGAGCCGCTT
CCTTGGCTGCCCGGAGAAGCTGCGACTGGTGAGGAGGCAGAAGACGAAGAAAACGTCGCGCTACTTCTGC
CCCGGCTGCCGCTGGAGTCTCCCGGGTTCCTAGGAGGCGCGGGTTGCCCTTCGGGAGTGAGACGCTTCTC
CCCGTGAGCCCAAGCGCTGTGGATCAGGTGGCTGCAGAAGATGAGGAAGAGCAAGGACAGGCTCATTCTT
CCGGCCGCGGGGGTCCTAAGTGCATCTTGCAGGGCTGGCTCCGGGCTCGAGAGAGAGAGAGAGAGTTGTA
CAGATGGACCCGATGCAATGACTGACTGGCACGCAGACACACACTTTTTGTTTGCTGCACATAATCTGCC
CAATGACGCGTGACAGCCCACGTCCCCTCCCTTTAACTCTTGCCGGTCTGGGAGATCCCTCCGGCGCCAC
AAGCCTGGTTTTTCTGGACTGCCCGCGCTAGGCAGATCCTAAGCTCCTTCCCGAAGTGGCATAGCCTCCC
CGAGAGCATCCTGGCCTGCCTTCTCCTGCAGCTGGGTCCCTCTGGGACATCTGGGTTGGCAAAATCCGTT
TCGGGCTCAGGAAGGAAGGTGTCAGAAGGAGCAGAGCGGTTCTTTTCCGTTTTGCTGGGCACTCAGAGGA
CGTAGGACAAGGAGTTGAATTGGCTATGTTGCCAGCGCGTGAACTACTTGCATATGTCCCTAGAATAACT
TCGTATAATGTATGCTATACGAAGTTATCTTAGGCACCGGGCTTGCGGGTCATGCACCAGGTGCGCGGTC
CTTCGGGCACCTCGACGTCGGCGGTGACGGTGAAGCCGAGCCGCTCGTAGAAGGGGAGGTTGCGGGGCGC
GGAGGTCTCCAGGAAGGCGGGCACCCCGGCGCGCTCGGCCGCCTCCACTCCGGGGAGCACGACGGCGCTG
CCCAGACCCTTGCCCTGGTGGTCGGGCGAGACGCCGACGGTGGCCAGGAACCACGCGGGCTCCTTGGGCC
GGTGCGGCGCCAGGAGGCCTTCCATCTGTTGCTGCGCGGCCAGCCGGGAACCGCTCAACTCGGCCATGCG
CGGGCCGATCTCGGCGAACACCGCCCCCGCTTCGACGCTCTCCGGCGTGGTCCAGACCGCCACCGCGGCG
CCGTCGTCCGCGACCCACACCTTGCCGATGTCGAGCCCGACGCGCGTGAGGAAGAGTTCTTGCAGCTCGG
TGACCCGCTCGATGTGGCGGTCCGGATCGACGGTGTGGCGCGTGGCGGGGTAGTCGGCGAACGCGGCGGC
GAGGGTGCGTACGGCCCTGGGGACGTCGTCGCGGGTGGCGAGGCGCACCGTGGGCTTGTACTCGGTCATG
GTAAGCTTGGGCTGCAGGTCGAAAGGCCCGGAGATGAGGAAGAGGAGAACAGCGCGGCAGACGTGCGCTT
TTGAAGCGTGCAGAATGCCGGGCCTCCGGAGGACCTTCGGGCGCCCGCCCCGCCCCTGAGCCCGCCCCTG
AGCCCGCCCCCGGACCCACCCCTTCCCAGCCTCTGAGCCCAGAAAGCGAAGGAGCAAAGCTGCTATTGGC
CGCTGCCCCAAAGGCCTACCCGCTTCCATTGCTCAGCGGTGCTGTCCATCTGCACGAGACTAGTGAGACG
TGCTACTTCCATTTGTCACGTCCTGCACGACGCGAGCTGCGGGGCGGGGGGGAACTTCCTGACTAGGGGA
GGAGTAGAAGGTGGCGCGAAGGGGCCACCAAAGAACGGAGCCGGTTGGCGCCTACCGGTGGATGTGGAAT
GTGTGCGAGGCCAGAGGCCACTTGTGTAGCGCCAAGTGCCCAGCGGGGCTGCTAAAGCGCATGCTCCAGA
CTGCCTTGGGAAAAGCGCCTCCCCTACCCTCAGCGGCCGCATAACTTCGTATAATGTATGCTATACGAAG
TTATGCACGGACGGACGGCAACGTGGGCATGGGTTCCCGTCCTCTGTGGTCACATGTGTCCCAGCCAACT
CACTCTTTACCCAGCACCCGCATTCCAGGTTGCTGGCCCCTGCCATCTGGAGCCTGGGAACCACTTTCCG
AAGGGAACCAAAAACTGATTGGCAGCAGAACTTGGGAAGGTTTTGGGGTGGCCCAGGGTGGGAGAGAAGA
CTGGTTTCTCGCTGTTATTGATTTATTAAAGAACTAAGGTGTGCGTTTATTTCTCCACTAGAGAGCCACC
CTGAATTGTTATGCCAGGTCTCAGGCTGCCCTCTAAGAAACTCTGTGGATGCACGACGTGTCCAGCTTTT
TCTTCAGGAAAACCCATGTCTGTGTTGGAACAGGTGAACGCCCTCGAACACACACACACACACACACACA
CACACACACACACACACCAGACACACTTGAACTCCAGGCAAGGATGAATTGAGTCTGAACACCAGGACTG
CCCAGTTGTCCTCTCTGACCCCATGATCCGTTGCCTGGAGGAGTTAGCCAACAGCTCTCTTCAACTTCCA
TTGACTGGAGGACCGACCCTAATGAATGATTAATGACAGGCCCCTGAATCTCAACCTAGGGAAACCTGAG
AAGGAAGAATTTCCCCGTACGTAATGCTGGGGCTGTTATTTATCTGAGAAATATACCTGACTTGCATTCT
TGGAATATTTCTGTCTGAAAACATATTTGAAACTTTAAACTACACTATGATATATCACTCATTGGTCACT
TAAAATGAAAAGTCAATGAAGCCGCCCAATGGGGTCAACTCGCATCAATCATGCGAGATGTTAAGACATG
ACTTTATTAATTACTGAGTATCTGCTTCAGGCTTCCTATCTTCATAGTGAAAACCTATAAAACAGATGTA
GATTTGTTTTCAGAATTGCAAATCTTCCGTGGATTGGGGACAAGGCAGCTGATAGCCAGTCACCTGATCA
ACACAGGAAATCGCCAAAGGTAAACGAGACGATCCCGCGGCCATGGCGGCCGGGAGCATGCGACGTCGGG
CCCAATTCGCCCTATAGTGAGTCGTATTACAATTCACTGGCCGTCGTTTTACAACGTCGTGACTGGGAAA
ACCCTGGCGTTACCCAACTTAATCGCCTTGCAGCACATCCCCCTTTCGCCAGCTGGCGTAATAGCGAAGA
GGCCCGCACCGATCGCCCTTCCCAACAGTTGCGCAGCCTGAATGGCGAATGG
[124 nt withheld, positions 4953-5076]
C
[91 nt withheld, positions 5078-5168]
A
[49 nt withheld, positions 5170-5218]
CCTTTGACGTTGGAGTCCACGTTCTTT
[37 nt withheld, positions 5246-5282]
ACCCTATCTCGGTCTATTCTTTTGATTTATAAGGGATTTTGCCGATTTCGGCCTATTGGTTAAAAAATGA
GCTGATTTAACAAAAATTTAACGCGAATTTTAACAAAATATTAACGCTTACAATTTCCTGATGCGGTATT
TTCTCCTTACGCATCTGTGCGGTATTTCACACCGCATCAGGTGGCACTTTTCGGGGAAATGTGCGCGGAA
CCCCTATTTGTTTATTTTTCTAAATACATTCAAATATGTATCCGCTCATGAGACAATAACCCTGATAAAT
GCTTCAATAATATTGAAAAAGGAAGAGTATGAGTATTCAACATTTCCGTGTCGCCCTTATTCCCTTTTTT
GCGGCATTTTGCCTTCCTGTTTTTGCTCACCCAGAAACGCTGGTGAAAGTAAAAGATGCTGAAGATCAGT
TGGGTGCACGAGTGGGTTACATCGAACTGGATCTCAACAGCGGTAAGATCCTTGAGAGTTTTCGCCCCGA
AGAACGTTTTCCAATGATGAGCACTTTTAAAGTTCTGCTATGTGGCGCGGTATTATCCCGTATTGACGCC
GGGCAAGAGCAACTCGGTCGCCGCATACACTATTCTCAGAATGACTTGGTTGAGTACTCACCAGTCACAG
AAAAGCATCTTACGGATGGCATGACAGTAAGAGAATTATGCAGTGCTGCCATAACCATGAGTGATAACAC
TGCGGCCAACTTACTTCTGACAACGATCGGAGGACCGAAGGAGCTAACCGCTTTTTTGCACAACATGGGG
GATCATGTAACTCGCCTTGATCGTTGGGAACCGGAGCTGAATGAAGCCATACCAAACGACGAGCGTGACA
CCACGATGCCTGTAGCAATGGCAACAACGTTGCGCAAACTATTAACTGGCGAACTACTTACTCTAGCTTC
CCGGCAACAATTAATAGACTGGATGGAGGCGGATAAAGTTGCAGGACCACTTCTGCGCTCGGCCCTTCCG
GCTGGCTGGTTTATTGCTGATAAATCTGGAGCCGGTGAGCGTGGGTCTCGCGGTATCATTGCAGCACTGG
GGCCAGATGGTAAGCCCTCCCGTATCGTAGTTATCTACACGACGGGGAGTCAGGCAACTATGGATGAACG
AAATAGACAGATCGCTGAGATAGGTGCCTCACTGATTAAGCATTGGTAACTGTCAGACCAAGTTTACTCA
TATATACTTTAGATTGATTTAAAACTTCATTTTTAATTTAAAAGGATCTAGGTGAAGATCCTTTTTGATA
ATCTCATGACCAAAATCCCTTAACGTGAGTTTTCGTTCCACTGAGCGTCAGACCCCGTAGAAAAGATCAA
AGGATCTTC
